LOCUS       Exported 3606 bp ds-DNA circular SYN 12-MAY-2021
DEFINITION  MoClo golden gate assembly CD part for Bxb1 integrase. See DOI:
            10.1007/s00438-006-0129-5. Please see Supplemental Documents for
            annotated Genbank file..
ACCESSION   .
VERSION     .
KEYWORDS    C31m
SOURCE      synthetic DNA construct
  ORGANISM  synthetic DNA construct
REFERENCE   1 (bases 1 to 3606)
  TITLE     CIDAR MoClo Extension
REFERENCE   2 (bases 1 to 3606)
  AUTHORS   .
  TITLE     Direct Submission
  JOURNAL   Exported May 12, 2021 from SnapGene Server 1.1.58
            http://www.snapgene.com
FEATURES             Location/Qualifiers
     source          1..3606
                     /organism="synthetic DNA construct"
                     /mol_type="other DNA"
     primer_bind     28..46
                     /label=pBRforEco
                     /note="pBR322 vectors, upsteam of EcoRI site, forward
                     primer"
     terminator      50..93
                     /label=bacterial terminator
                     /note="putative bacterial transcription terminator"
     misc_feature    96..117
                     /label=BioBrick prefix
                     /note="BioBrick prefix for parts that do not start with
                     ""ATG"""
     primer_bind     complement(1671..1688)
                     /label=L4440
                     /note="L4440 vector, forward primer"
     rep_origin      complement(1842..2430)
                     /direction=LEFT
                     /label=ori
                     /note="high-copy-number ColE1/pMB1/pBR322/pUC origin of
                     replication"
     primer_bind     complement(1922..1941)
                     /label=pBR322ori-F
                     /note="pBR322 origin, forward primer"
     CDS             complement(2601..3461)
                     /codon_start=1
                     /gene="bla"
                     /product="beta-lactamase"
                     /label=AmpR
                     /note="confers resistance to ampicillin, carbenicillin, and
                     related antibiotics"
                     /translation="MSIQHFRVALIPFFAAFCLPVFAHPETLVKVKDAEDQLGARVGYI
                     ELDLNSGKILESFRPEERFPMMSTFKVLLCGAVLSRIDAGQEQLGRRIHYSQNDLVEYS
                     PVTEKHLTDGMTVRELCSAAITMSDNTAANLLLTTIGGPKELTAFLHNMGDHVTRLDRW
                     EPELNEAIPNDERDTTMPVAMATTLRKLLTGELLTLASRQQLIDWMEADKVAGPLLRSA
                     LPAGWFIADKSGAGERGSRGIIAALGPDGKPSRIVVIYTTGSQATMDERNRQIAEIGAS
                     LIKHW"
     primer_bind     3224..3243
                     /label=Amp-R
                     /note="Ampicillin resistance gene, reverse primer"
     promoter        complement(3462..3566)
                     /gene="bla"
                     /label=AmpR promoter
ORIGIN
        1 attattatca tgacattaac ctataaaaat aggcgtatca cgaggcagaa tttcagataa
       61 aaaaaatcct tagctttcgc taaggatgat ttctggaatt cgcggccgct tctagagact
      121 aggtctcaaa tggtgagagc cctggtagtc atccgcctgt cccgcgtcac cgatgctacg
      181 acttcaccgg agcgtcagct ggagtcttgc cagcagctct gcgcccagcg cggctgggac
      241 gtcgtcgggg tagcggagga tctggacgtc tccggggcgg tcgatccgtt cgaccggaag
      301 cgcagaccga acctggcccg gtggctagcg ttcgaggagc aaccgtttga cgtgatcgtg
      361 gcgtaccggg tagatcggtt gacccgatcg atccggcatc ttcagcagct ggtccactgg
      421 gccgaggacc acaagaagct ggtcgtctcc gcgaccgaag cgcacttcga tacgacgacg
      481 ccgtttgcgg cggtcgtcat cgcgcttatg ggaacggtgg cgcagatgga attagaagcg
      541 atcaaagagc ggaaccgttc ggctgcgcat ttcaatatcc gcgccgggaa ataccgagga
      601 tccctgccgc cgtggggata cctgcctacg cgcgtggacg gggagtggcg gctggtgccg
      661 gaccctgtgc agcgagagcg catcctcgag gtgtatcacc gcgtcgtcga caaccacgag
      721 ccgctgcatc tggtggccca cgacctgaac cggcgtggtg tcctgtcgcc gaaggactac
      781 ttcgcgcagc tgcaaggccg cgagccgcag ggccgggagt ggtcggctac cgcgctgaag
      841 cgatcgatga tctccggggc gatgctcggg tacgcgactc tgaacggtaa gaccgtccga
      901 gacgacgacg gagccccgct ggtgcgggct gagccgatcc tgacccgtga gcagctggag
      961 gcgctgcgcg ccgagctcgt caagacctcc cgggcgaagc ccgcggtgtc taccccgtcg
     1021 ctgctgctgc gggtgttgtt ctgcgcggtg tgcggggagc ccgcgtacaa gttcgccggg
     1081 ggaggacgta agcacccgcg ctaccgctgc cgctcgatgg ggttcccgaa gcactgcggg
     1141 aacggcacgg tggcgatggc cgagtgggac gcgttctgcg aggagcaggt actggatctg
     1201 ctcggggacg cggagcgtct ggagaaagtc tgggtagcgg gctcggactc cgcggtcgaa
     1261 ctcgcggagg tgaacgcgga gctggtggac ctgacgtcgc tgatcggctc cccggcctac
     1321 cgggcgggct ctccgcagcg agaagcactg gatgcccgta ttgcggcgct ggccgcgcgg
     1381 caagaggagc tggagggcct ggaggctcgc ccgtctggct gggagtggcg cgaaaccggg
     1441 cagcggttcg gggactggtg gcgggagcag gacaccgcgg caaagaacac ctggcttcgg
     1501 tcgatgaacg ttcggctgac gttcgacgtc cgcggcgggc tgactcgcac gatcgacttc
     1561 ggggatcttc aggagtacga gcagcatctc aggctcggca gcgtggtcga acggctacac
     1621 accgggatgt cgtaaaggtt gagaccctag tagcggccgc tgcaggcttc ctcgctcact
     1681 gactcgctgc gctcggtcgt tcggctgcgg cgagcggtat cagctcactc aaaggcggta
     1741 atacggttat ccacagaatc aggggataac gcaggaaaga acatgtgagc aaaaggccag
     1801 caaaaggcca ggaaccgtaa aaaggccgcg ttgctggcgt ttttccacag gctccgcccc
     1861 cctgacgagc atcacaaaaa tcgacgctca agtcagaggt ggcgaaaccc gacaggacta
     1921 taaagatacc aggcgtttcc ccctggaagc tccctcgtgc gctctcctgt tccgaccctg
     1981 ccgcttaccg gatacctgtc cgcctttctc ccttcgggaa gcgtggcgct ttctcatagc
     2041 tcacgctgta ggtatctcag ttcggtgtag gtcgttcgct ccaagctggg ctgtgtgcac
     2101 gaaccccccg ttcagcccga ccgctgcgcc ttatccggta actatcgtct tgagtccaac
     2161 ccggtaagac acgacttatc gccactggca gcagccactg gtaacaggat tagcagagcg
     2221 aggtatgtag gcggtgctac agagttcttg aagtggtggc ctaactacgg ctacactaga
     2281 agaacagtat ttggtatctg cgctctgctg aagccagtta ccttcggaaa aagagttggt
     2341 agctcttgat ccggcaaaca aaccaccgct ggtagcggtg gtttttttgt ttgcaagcag
     2401 cagattacgc gcagaaaaaa aggatctcaa gaagatcctt tgatcttttc tacggggtct
     2461 gacgctcagt ggaacgaaaa ctcacgttaa gggattttgg tcatgagatt atcaaaaagg
     2521 atcttcacct agatcctttt aaattaaaaa tgaagtttta aatcaatcta aagtatatat
     2581 gagtaaactt ggtctgacag ttaccaatgc ttaatcagtg aggcacctat ctcagcgatc
     2641 tgtctatttc gttcatccat agttgcctga ctccccgtcg tgtagataac tacgatacgg
     2701 gagggcttac catctggccc cagtgctgca atgataccgc gcgacccacg ctcaccggct
     2761 ccagatttat cagcaataaa ccagccagcc ggaagggccg agcgcagaag tggtcctgca
     2821 actttatccg cctccatcca gtctattaat tgttgccggg aagctagagt aagtagttcg
     2881 ccagttaata gtttgcgcaa cgttgttgcc attgctacag gcatcgtggt gtcacgctcg
     2941 tcgtttggta tggcttcatt cagctccggt tcccaacgat caaggcgagt tacatgatcc
     3001 cccatgttgt gcaaaaaagc ggttagctcc ttcggtcctc cgatcgttgt cagaagtaag
     3061 ttggccgcag tgttatcact catggttatg gcagcactgc ataattctct tactgtcatg
     3121 ccatccgtaa gatgcttttc tgtgactggt gagtactcaa ccaagtcatt ctgagaatag
     3181 tgtatgcggc gaccgagttg ctcttgcccg gcgtcaatac gggataatac cgcgccacat
     3241 agcagaactt taaaagtgct catcattgga aaacgttctt cggggcgaaa actctcaagg
     3301 atcttaccgc tgttgagatc cagttcgatg taacccactc gtgcacccaa ctgatcttca
     3361 gcatctttta ctttcaccag cgtttctggg tgagcaaaaa caggaaggca aaatgccgca
     3421 aaaaagggaa taagggcgac acggaaatgt tgaatactca tactcttcct ttttcaatat
     3481 tattgaagca tttatcaggg ttattgtctc atgagcggat acatatttga atgtatttag
     3541 aaaaataaac aaataggggt tccgcgcaca tttccccgaa aagtgccacc tgacgtctaa
     3601 gaaacc
//
