[The description below was written by a language model from this plasmid's Addgene catalogue record and the feature table of its GenBank file.]
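Description:
C31m is a level-0 "basic part" plasmid from an extension of the CIDAR MoClo Golden Gate assembly system, built on the DVA destination vector backbone (about 2.1 kb) and totalling 3606 bp. It is a bacterial cloning plasmid rather than an expression vector. It replicates in E. coli at high copy from a ColE1/pMB1/pUC-type origin and is selected with ampicillin through the bla (beta-lactamase) gene driven by its own AmpR promoter. The backbone also carries a putative bacterial transcription terminator and a BioBrick prefix just upstream of the insert position, along with several standard sequencing-primer sites.

The payload is a roughly 1.5 kb synthetic coding sequence for Bxb1 integrase, a phage-derived serine recombinase that catalyses unidirectional recombination between its attP and attB sites. It was placed in the backbone by Gibson cloning. The part is designated a "CD" part, meaning it is flanked by the C and D fusion sites of the MoClo scheme, the slot reserved for coding sequences. In a one-pot Type IIS restriction-ligation reaction it can therefore be joined to a promoter, a ribosome binding site and a terminator from other part plasmids to make a complete transcriptional unit. No promoter for the integrase is recorded in the plasmid itself, consistent with its role as a promoterless part.

The feature table annotates only backbone elements. The integrase coding sequence and its flanking Golden Gate sites fall in the unannotated stretch between the BioBrick prefix and the origin region, and the record points to a separate supplemental file for full annotation. Assembled devices containing this part would typically be used for recombinase-based genetic logic, memory circuits or site-specific integration, although the record does not state a specific application.
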