Addgene plasmid #120966: C31m
Purpose: MoClo golden gate assembly CD part for Bxb1 integrase. See DOI: 10.1007/s00438-006-0129-5. Please see Supplemental Documents for annotated Genbank file.
Depositing lab: Richard Murray. Depositing organization: California Institute of Technology.
Backbone
  Vector backbone: DVA
  Backbone size w/o insert (bp): 2095
  Vector type: Synthetic Biology
Growth in bacteria
  Bacterial resistance: Ampicillin, 100 μg/mL
  Growth temperature: 37°C
  Growth strain: JM109
  Copy number: High Copy
Gene/Insert
  Gene/Insert name: bxb1 integrase
  Species: Synthetic
  Insert size (bp): 1511
  Cloning method: Gibson Cloning
  Sequencing primers: 5′ AAATAGGCGTATCACGAGGCA; 3′ TTACCGCCTTTGAGTGAGCTG
Terms and licenses: Academic/Nonprofit Terms; Industry Terms: Not Available to Industry
How to cite: C31m was a gift from Richard Murray (Addgene plasmid # 120966 ; http://n2t.net/addgene:120966 ; RRID:Addgene_120966)
