>Addgene plasmid #120966 | C31m | depositor partial sequence | sequence record 229986 | insert sequence
AATGGTGAGAGCCCTGGTAGTCATCCGCCTGTCCCGCGTCACCGATGCTACGACTTCACCGGAGCGTCAG
CTGGAGTCTTGCCAGCAGCTCTGCGCCCAGCGCGGCTGGGACGTCGTCGGGGTAGCGGAGGATCTGGACG
TCTCCGGGGCGGTCGATCCGTTCGACCGGAAGCGCAGACCGAACCTGGCCCGGTGGCTAGCGTTCGAGGA
GCAACCGTTTGACGTGATCGTGGCGTACCGGGTAGATCGGTTGACCCGATCGATCCGGCATCTTCAGCAG
CTGGTCCACTGGGCCGAGGACCACAAGAAGCTGGTCGTCTCCGCGACCGAAGCGCACTTCGATACGACGA
CGCCGTTTGCGGCGGTCGTCATCGCGCTTATGGGAACGGTGGCGCAGATGGAATTAGAAGCGATCAAAGA
GCGGAACCGTTCGGCTGCGCATTTCAATATCCGCGCCGGGAAATACCGAGGATCCCTGCCGCCGTGGGGA
TACCTGCCTACGCGCGTGGACGGGGAGTGGCGGCTGGTGCCGGACCCTGTGCAGCGAGAGCGCATCCTCG
AGGTGTATCACCGCGTCGTCGACAACCACGAGCCGCTGCATCTGGTGGCCCACGACCTGAACCGGCGTGG
TGTCCTGTCGCCGAAGGACTACTTCGCGCAGCTGCAAGGCCGCGAGCCGCAGGGCCGGGAGTGGTCGGCT
ACCGCGCTGAAGCGATCGATGATCTCCGGGGCGATGCTCGGGTACGCGACTCTGAACGGTAAGACCGTCC
GAGACGACGACGGAGCCCCGCTGGTGCGGGCTGAGCCGATCCTGACCCGTGAGCAGCTGGAGGCGCTGCG
CGCCGAGCTCGTCAAGACCTCCCGGGCGAAGCCCGCGGTGTCTACCCCGTCGCTGCTGCTGCGGGTGTTG
TTCTGCGCGGTGTGCGGGGAGCCCGCGTACAAGTTCGCCGGGGGAGGACGTAAGCACCCGCGCTACCGCT
GCCGCTCGATGGGGTTCCCGAAGCACTGCGGGAACGGCACGGTGGCGATGGCCGAGTGGGACGCGTTCTG
CGAGGAGCAGGTACTGGATCTGCTCGGGGACGCGGAGCGTCTGGAGAAAGTCTGGGTAGCGGGCTCGGAC
TCCGCGGTCGAACTCGCGGAGGTGAACGCGGAGCTGGTGGACCTGACGTCGCTGATCGGCTCCCCGGCCT
ACCGGGCGGGCTCTCCGCAGCGAGAAGCACTGGATGCCCGTATTGCGGCGCTGGCCGCGCGGCAAGAGGA
GCTGGAGGGCCTGGAGGCTCGCCCGTCTGGCTGGGAGTGGCGCGAAACCGGGCAGCGGTTCGGGGACTGG
TGGCGGGAGCAGGACACCGCGGCAAAGAACACCTGGCTTCGGTCGATGAACGTTCGGCTGACGTTCGACG
TCCGCGGCGGGCTGACTCGCACGATCGACTTCGGGGATCTTCAGGAGTACGAGCAGCATCTCAGGCTCGG
CAGCGTGGTCGAACGGCTACACACCGGGATGTCGTAAAGGT
